>Addgene plasmid #12000 | pAG142 TNS3 3'UTR | depositor full sequence | sequence record 7159 | Author sequence
AGATCTGCGCAGCACCATGGCCTGAAATAACCTCTGAAAGAGGAACTTGGTTAGGTACCTTCTGAGGCGG
AAAGAACCAGCTGTGGAATGTGTGTCAGTTAGGGTGTGGAAAGTCCCCAGGCTCCCCAGCAGGCAGAAGT
ATGCAAAGCATGCATCTCAATTAGTCAGCAACCAGGTGTGGAAAGTCCCCAGGCTCCCCAGCAGGCAGAA
GTATGCAAAGCATGCATCTCAATTAGTCAGCAACCATAGTCCCGCCCCTAACTCCGCCCATCCCGCCCCT
AACTCCGCCCAGTTCCGCCCATTCTCCGCCCCATGGCTGACTAATTTTTTTTATTTATGCAGAGGCCGAG
GCCGCCTCGGCCTCTGAGCTATTCCAGAAGTAGTGAGGAGGCTTTTTTGGAGGCCTAGGCTTTTGCAAAA
AGCTTGATTCTTCTGACACAACAGTCTCGAACTTAAGCTGCAGAAGTTGGTCGTGAGGCACTGGGCAGGT
AAGTATCAAGGTTACAAGACAGGTTTAAGGAGACCAATAGAAACTGGGCTTGTCGAGACAGAGAAGACTC
TTGCGTTTCTGATAGGCACCTATTGGTCTTACTGACATCCACTTTGCCTTTCTCTCCACAGGTGTCCACT
CCCAGTTCAATTACAGCTCTTAAGGCTAGAGTACTTAATACGACTCACTATAGGCTAGCCACCATGACTT
CGAAAGTTTATGATCCAGAACAAAGGAAACGGATGATAACTGGTCCGCAGTGGTGGGCCAGATGTAAACA
AATGAATGTTCTTGATTCATTTATTAATTATTATGATTCAGAAAAACATGCAGAAAATGCTGTTATTTTT
TTACATGGTAACGCGGCCTCTTCTTATTTATGGCGACATGTTGTGCCACATATTGAGCCAGTAGCGCGGT
GTATTATACCAGACCTTATTGGTATGGGCAAATCAGGCAAATCTGGTAATGGTTCTTATAGGTTACTTGA
TCATTACAAATATCTTACTGCATGGTTTGAACTTCTTAATTTACCAAAGAAGATCATTTTTGTCGGCCAT
GATTGGGGTGCTTGTTTGGCATTTCATTATAGCTATGAGCATCAAGATAAGATCAAAGCAATAGTTCACG
CTGAAAGTGTAGTAGATGTGATTGAATCATGGGATGAATGGCCTGATATTGAAGAAGATATTGCGTTGAT
CAAATCTGAAGAAGGAGAAAAAATGGTTTTGGAGAATAACTTCTTCGTGGAAACCATGTTGCCATCAAAA
ATCATGAGAAAGTTAGAACCAGAAGAATTTGCAGCATATCTTGAACCATTCAAAGAGAAAGGTGAAGTTC
GTCGTCCAACATTATCATGGCCTCGTGAAATCCCGTTAGTAAAAGGTGGTAAACCTGACGTTGTACAAAT
TGTTAGGAATTATAATGCTTATCTACGTGCAAGTGATGATTTACCAAAAATGTTTATTGAATCGGACCCA
GGATTCTTTTCCAATGCTATTGTTGAAGGTGCCAAGAAGTTTCCTAATACTGAATTTGTCAAAGTAAAAG
GTCTTCATTTTTCGCAAGAAGATGCACCTGATGAAATGGGAAAATATATCAAATCGTTCGTTGAGCGAGT
TCTCAAAAATGAACAATAATTCTAGGAGCTCATGTGTGAGCAGAAGGGAGGATGAGGAAAAAGAGAAGAA
ACCCCGGTACTGACAAGCTGTTTTTGAGTGCCACTGTTTGCCATCATCTAAGCCACTGAATCAAGTGTAT
TTCAGGCTTATTTCAACATTCCAATGCCCTGGTTTTCCTGCTTGAATCTGTTCGTGGTCAAAGGTTTGGG
GGAATTTGTGACCCTGGAACATCCCCAGAGTGAAAGATGGAGCTGGGCCACATCAGAATAAGGCCTTGGC
CCCATCCTCTCACAGCCTAGGTGCTCTGCAGGCATGCTGACTGTCCTGATTGCGATCCAGCCCGAAATTC
CCTCCTCTGCTTTCAAAAGTCAAATCCCCCATTCTTAGGCCACACTGGTGTCACAAGCTCCTGTCAGGGA
GCTGGGGTTTGGGAATGTGCTTTGTGAACTCTGCTTTAAAGTGAGGGGCCGAGGAAAACTTAGAAACAGG
CAGAGTTGGAAGCAGCCAAATCACAGTGGGTGTTGTGTGTGTGTGCGTGTGTGCATGCGTGCGTGTATGC
GTGTGTGAAAGCAGGTGGACCATTCCACTTTTTAGCTCCTATTGATGCACCAAACCAAGTGCCTCATTTC
TGTGCCAAATGTTTGCCTTGGTCGTTGTGGACCTCCTTCTCTAACTTGCGGTGGCACTAGTGTTCTAGAG
CGGCCGCTTCGAGCAGACATGATAAGATACATTGATGAGTTTGGACAAACCACAACTAGAATGCAGTGAA
AAAAATGCTTTATTTGTGAAATTTGTGATGCTATTGCTTTATTTGTAACCATTATAAGCTGCAATAAACA
AGTTAACAACAACAATTGCATTCATTTTATGTTTCAGGTTCAGGGGGAGGTGTGGGAGGTTTTTTAAAGC
AAGTAAAACCTCTACAAATGTGGTAAAATCGATAAGGATCCAGGTGGCACTTTTCGGGGAAATGTGCGCG
GAACCCCTATTTGTTTATTTTTCTAAATACATTCAAATATGTATCCGCTCATGAGACAATAACCCTGATA
AATGCTTCAATAATATTGAAAAAGGAAGAGTATGAGTATTCAACATTTCCGTGTCGCCCTTATTCCCTTT
TTTGCGGCATTTTGCCTTCCTGTTTTTGCTCACCCAGAAACGCTGGTGAAAGTAAAAGATGCTGAAGATC
AGTTGGGTGCACGAGTGGGTTACATCGAACTGGATCTCAACAGCGGTAAGATCCTTGAGAGTTTTCGCCC
CGAAGAACGTTTTCCAATGATGAGCACTTTTAAAGTTCTGCTATGTGGCGCGGTATTATCCCGTATTGAC
GCCGGGCAAGAGCAACTCGGTCGCCGCATACACTATTCTCAGAATGACTTGGTTGAGTACTCACCAGTCA
CAGAAAAGCATCTTACGGATGGCATGACAGTAAGAGAATTATGCAGTGCTGCCATAACCATGAGTGATAA
CACTGCGGCCAACTTACTTCTGACAACGATCGGAGGACCGAAGGAGCTAACCGCTTTTTTGCACAACATG
GGGGATCATGTAACTCGCCTTGATCGTTGGGAACCGGAGCTGAATGAAGCCATACCAAACGACGAGCGTG
ACACCACGATGCCTGTAGCAATGGCAACAACGTTGCGCAAACTATTAACTGGCGAACTACTTACTCTAGC
TTCCCGGCAACAATTAATAGACTGGATGGAGGCGGATAAAGTTGCAGGACCACTTCTGCGCTCGGCCCTT
CCGGCTGGCTGGTTTATTGCTGATAAATCTGGAGCCGGTGAGCGTGGGTCTCGCGGTATCATTGCAGCAC
TGGGGCCAGATGGTAAGCCCTCCCGTATCGTAGTTATCTACACGACGGGGAGTCAGGCAACTATGGATGA
ACGAAATAGACAGATCGCTGAGATAGGTGCCTCACTGATTAAGCATTGGTAACTGTCAGACCAAGTTTAC
TCATATATACTTTAGATTGATTTAAAACTTCATTTTTAATTTAAAAGGATCTAGGTGAAGATCCTTTTTG
ATAATCTCATGACCAAAATCCCTTAACGTGAGTTTTCGTTCCACTGAGCGTCAGACCCCGTAGAAAAGAT
CAAAGGATCTTCTTGAGATCCTTTTTTTCTGCGCGTAATCTGCTGCTTGCAAACAAAAAAACCACCGCTA
CCAGCGGTGGTTTGTTTGCCGGATCAAGAGCTACCAACTCTTTTTCCGAAGGTAACTGGCTTCAGCAGAG
CGCAGATACCAAATACTGTTCTTCTAGTGTAGCCGTAGTTAGGCCACCACTTCAAGAACTCTGTAGCACC
GCCTACATACCTCGCTCTGCTAATCCTGTTACCAGTGGCTGCTGCCAGTGGCGATAAGTCGTGTCTTACC
GGGTTGGACTCAAGACGATAGTTACCGGATAAGGCGCAGCGGTCGGGCTGAACGGGGGGTTCGTGCACAC
AGCCCAGCTTGGAGCGAACGACCTACACCGAACTGAGATACCTACAGCGTGAGCTATGAGAAAGCGCCAC
GCTTCCCGAAGGGAGAAAGGCGGACAGGTATCCGGTAAGCGGCAGGGTCGGAACAGGAGAGCGCACGAGG
GAGCTTCCAGGGGGAAACGCCTGGTATCTTTATAGTCCTGTCGGGTTTCGCCACCTCTGACTTGAGCGTC
GATTTTTGTGATGCTCGTCAGGGGGGCGGAGCCTATGGAAAAACGCCAGCAACGCGGCCTTTTTACGGTT
CCTGGCCTTTTGCTGGCCTTTTGCTCACATGGCTCGAC
Features (pLannotate 1.2.2; 9 found; start..end, strand, type, name):
     62..419     +  promoter       SV40 promoter: SV40 enhancer and early promoter
    489..621     +  intron         chimeric intron: chimera between introns from human β-globin and immunoglobulin heavy chain genes
    666..684     +  promoter       T7 promoter: promoter for bacteriophage T7 RNA polymerase
    694..1629    +  CDS            Rluc: luciferase from the anthozoan coelenterate Renilla reniformis (sea pansy)
   2333..2454    -  polyA_signal   SV40 poly(A) signal: SV40 polyadenylation signal
   2477..2545    -  CDS            large T antigen (fragment): large T antigen from SV40 (simian virus 40)
   2587..2691    +  promoter       AmpR promoter: bla
   2692..3552    +  CDS            AmpR: β-lactamase; bla; confers resistance to ampicillin, carbenicillin, and related antibiotics
   3723..4311    +  rep_origin     ori: high-copy-number ColE1/pMB1/pBR322/pUC origin of replication
