[The description below was written by a language model from this plasmid's Addgene catalogue record and pLannotate feature annotations shown in this document.]
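Description:
pAG142 TNS3 3'UTR is a mammalian Renilla luciferase reporter plasmid built to test microRNA-mediated regulation through a human 3' untranslated region. Its backbone is pIS2, a roughly 3.7 kb derivative of the commercial pRL-SV40 vector. The plasmid is maintained in E. coli through a high-copy ColE1/pUC-type origin and is selected with ampicillin via the β-lactamase gene and its native promoter. The depositor's full sequence is about 4.4 kb, consistent with the backbone plus the recorded insert of about 650 bp.

The reporter unit is driven by the SV40 enhancer and early promoter, followed by a chimeric β-globin/immunoglobulin intron that improves expression of the transcript in mammalian cells. A T7 promoter lies immediately upstream of the Renilla luciferase coding sequence and would permit in vitro transcription. A fragment of the 3'UTR of human TNS3 (tensin 3, listed in the record as "N7 3'UTR") was cloned between SacI and SpeI sites, both of which are preserved. The feature table does not annotate the insert, but the unannotated gap between the luciferase stop and the SV40 polyadenylation signal matches its expected position, so the UTR becomes part of the luciferase mRNA. The poly(A) signal and a short adjacent large T antigen fragment are annotated on the reverse strand, and this SV40-derived region lies just downstream of the insert.

The depositor notes that the UTR carries two wild-type microRNA seed-match sites. The record does not say which microRNA is involved. Constructs of this type are typically transfected into cultured cells so that Renilla luciferase output reports repression conferred by the UTR, usually in comparison with seed-site mutant versions and a co-transfected normalising reporter.
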