Addgene plasmid #12000: pAG142 TNS3 3'UTR
Depositing lab: David Bartel. Depositing organization: Whitehead Institute for Biomedical Research. Publication: The widespread impact of mammalian MicroRNAs on mRNA repression and evolution. Farh KK, Grimson A, Jan C, Lewis BP, Johnston WK, Lim LP, Burge CB, Bartel DP. Science. 2005 Dec 16. 310(5755):1817-21. 10.1126/science.1121158 PubMed 16308420.
Backbone
  Vector backbone: pIS2
  Backbone manufacturer: pIS2 derived from pRL-SV40 (Promega)
  Backbone size w/o insert (bp): 3700
  Vector type: Mammalian Expression, Luciferase
Growth in bacteria
  Bacterial resistance: Ampicillin, 100 μg/mL
  Growth temperature: 37°C
  Growth strain: DH5alpha
  Copy number: High Copy
Gene/Insert
  Gene/Insert name: N7 3'UTR (alt names: TNS3; Tensin 3)
  Species: H. sapiens (human)
  Insert size (bp): 650
  GenBank ID: NM_022748
  Entrez Gene: TNS3 (a.k.a. TEM6, TENS1)
  Cloning method: Restriction Enzyme; 5′ cloning site SacI (not destroyed); 3′ cloning site SpeI (not destroyed)
  Sequencing primers: 5′ EBV rev primer (GTGGTTTGTCCAAACTCATC)
Terms and licenses: Academic/Nonprofit Terms; Industry Terms: Not Available to Industry
Depositor comments: TNS3 3'UTR in renilla luciferase reporter plasmid. Wild-type microRNA recognition sites (seed matches): 1767-1772 and 2191-2196.
How to cite: pAG142 TNS3 3'UTR was a gift from David Bartel (Addgene plasmid # 12000 ; http://n2t.net/addgene:12000 ; RRID:Addgene_12000)
