>Addgene plasmid #12000 | pAG142 TNS3 3'UTR | addgene partial sequence | sequence record 18593 | 12000 with EBV-rev
TCTGCTCGAGCGGCCGCTCTAGAACAACTAGTGCCACCGCAAGTTAGAGAAGGAGGTCCACAACGACCAA
GGCAAACATTTGGCACAGAAATGAGGCACTTGGTTTGGTGCATCAATAGGAGCTAAAAAGTGGAATGGTC
CACCTGCTTTCACACACGCATACACGCACGCATGCACACACGCACACACACACAACACCCACTGTGATTT
GGCTGCTTCCAACTCTGCCTGTTTCTAAGTTTTCCTCGGCCCCTCACTTTAAAGCAGAGTTCACAAAGCA
CATTCCCAAACCCCAGCTCCCTGACAGGAGCTTGTGACACCAGTGTGGCCTAAGAATGGGGGATTTGACT
TTTGAAAGCAGAGGAGGGAATTTCGGGCTGGATCGCAATCAGGACAGTCAGCATGCCTGCAGAGCACCTA
GGCTGTGAGAGGATGGGGCCAAGGCCTTATTCTGATGTGGCCCAGCTCCATCTTTCACTCTGGGGATGTT
CCAGGGTCACAAATTCCCCCAAACCTTTGACCACGAACAGATTCAAGCAGGAAAACCAGGGCATTGGAAT
GTTGAAATAAGCCTGAAATACACTTGATTCAGTGGCTTAGATGATGGCAAACAGTGGCACTCAAAAACAG
CTTGTCAGTACCGGGGTTTCTTCTCTTTTTCCTCATCCTCCCTTCTGCTCACACATGAGCTCCTAGAATT
ATTGTTCATTTTTGAGAACTCGCTCAACGAACGATTTGATATATTTTCCCATT
